Addgene plasmid #142810: TFORF1613
Purpose: Lentiviral vector for overexpressing transcription factor ORFs with unique 24-bp barcodes. Barcodes facilitate identification of transcription factors in pooled screens.
Depositing lab: Feng Zhang. Depositing organization: Broad Institute. Publication: A transcription factor atlas of directed differentiation. Joung J, Ma S, Tay T, Geiger-Schuller KR, Kirchgatterer PC, Verdine VK, Guo B, Arias-Garcia MA, Allen WE, Singh A, Kuksenko O, Abudayyeh OO, Gootenberg JS, Fu Z, Macrae RK, Buenrostro JD, Regev A, Zhang F. Cell. 2023 Jan 5;186(1):209-229.e26. doi: 10.1016/j.cell.2022.11.026. PubMed 36608654.
Backbone
  Vector backbone: pLX_TRC317
  Backbone manufacturer: Broad Institute Genetic Perturbation Platform
  Backbone size w/o insert (bp): 8264
  Vector type: Mammalian Expression, Lentiviral
  Selectable markers: Puromycin
Growth in bacteria
  Bacterial resistance: Ampicillin, 100 μg/mL
  Growth temperature: 37°C
  Growth strain: NEB Stable
  Copy number: High Copy
Gene/Insert
  Gene/Insert name: TADA2A
  Species: H. sapiens (human)
  Insert size (bp): 1433
  Entrez Gene: TADA2A (a.k.a. ADA2, ADA2A, KL04P, TADA2L, hADA2)
  Promoter: EF1a
  Cloning method: Unknown
  Sequencing primers: 5′ GGGTGGAGACTGAAGTTAGGCCAG; 3′ CACATAGCGTAAAAGGAGCAACATAG
Terms and licenses: Academic/Nonprofit Terms; Industry Terms: Not Available to Industry
Depositor comments: NM_001166105,NM_001488,ENST00000615182,ENST00000620628,ENST00000612272 . The transcription factor ORF portion of this plasmid was synthesized by Genewiz. Please test multiple small colonies in case of plasmid recombination. To make this collection available in a timely manner, a portion of this collection was not fully sequenced by Addgene. If an Addgene verified full plasmid sequence is not available, please contact us prior to placing an order to request the full sequence.
How to cite: TFORF1613 was a gift from Feng Zhang (Addgene plasmid # 142810 ; http://n2t.net/addgene:142810 ; RRID:Addgene_142810)
