[The description below was written by a language model from this plasmid's Addgene catalogue record and pLannotate feature annotations shown in this document.]
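Description:
TFORF1613 is a third-generation-style, self-inactivating HIV-1 lentiviral expression plasmid built on the pLX_TRC317 backbone and carrying the human TADA2A open reading frame. It belongs to a barcoded transcription factor ORF collection designed for overexpression studies. In bacteria it is maintained through a high-copy ColE1/pUC-type origin and selected with ampicillin via the β-lactamase gene. An f1 origin and remnants of a lac/T7/T3 cloning region are also present in the backbone. The record notes a risk of recombination, as is common for plasmids carrying LTR repeats.

The viral genome is transcribed from an RSV promoter fused to a truncated 5' LTR. This is followed by the Ψ packaging signal with a partial gag sequence and the Rev response element for Rev-dependent nuclear export. Next comes an SV40 early promoter driving puromycin N-acetyltransferase, which allows selection of transduced mammalian cells. A central polypurine tract, which aids nuclear import of the viral genome, sits upstream of the main expression cassette.

In that cassette, the strong constitutive EF-1α promoter drives the TADA2A coding sequence. TADA2A encodes a component of the ATAC histone acetyltransferase complex involved in chromatin remodeling and transcriptional activation. A WPRE downstream enhances transcript stability and expression, and the ΔU3 3' LTR inactivates the integrated provirus's own LTR promoter. According to the catalogue entry, each construct in the collection carries a unique 24-bp barcode, although the feature table does not annotate it as a separate element. These barcodes identify which transcription factor each cell received, which supports pooled overexpression screens such as those for directed differentiation.
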