Features (pLannotate 1.2.2; 31 found; start..end, strand, type, name):
      1..1179    +  promoter       EF-1α promoter: strong constitutive promoter for human elongation factor EF-1α
   1196..2524    +  CDS            TADA2A: TAD2A_HUMAN - Also known as TADA2L. Experimental evidence at protein level: Swiss-Prot protein existence level 1. Component of the ATAC complex, a complex with histone acetyltransferase activity on histones H3 and H4. Required for the function of some acidic activation domains, which activate transcription from a distant site (By similarity). Binds double- stranded DNA. Binds dinucleosomes, probably at the linker region between neighboring nucleosomes. Plays a role in chromatin remodeling. May promote TP53/p53 'Lys-321' acetylation, leading to reduced TP53 stability and transcriptional activit
   2540..2593    +  promoter       U6 promoter (fragment): RNA polymerase III promoter for human U6 snRNA
   2635..3223    +  misc_feature   WPRE: woodchuck hepatitis virus posttranscriptional regulatory element
   3274..3293    +  misc_feature   cPPT/CTS (fragment): central polypurine tract and central termination sequence of HIV-1
   3295..3528    +  LTR            3' LTR (ΔU3): self-inactivating 3' long terminal repeat (LTR) from HIV-1
   3606..3727    +  polyA_signal   SV40 poly(A) signal: SV40 polyadenylation signal
   3767..3902    +  rep_origin     SV40 ori: SV40 origin of replication
   3923..3941    -  promoter       T7 promoter: promoter for bacteriophage T7 RNA polymerase
   3949..4104    +  CDS            lacZα (fragment): LacZα fragment of β-galactosidase; lacZ fragment
   4109..4537    +  rep_origin     f1 ori (sequence partly withheld): f1 bacteriophage origin of replication; arrow indicates direction of (+) strand synthesis
   4590..4694    +  promoter       AmpR promoter: bla
   4695..5555    +  CDS            AmpR: β-lactamase; bla; confers resistance to ampicillin, carbenicillin, and related antibiotics
   5726..6314    +  rep_origin     ori: high-copy-number ColE1/pMB1/pBR322/pUC origin of replication
   6497..6589    +  CDS            lacI (fragment): lac repressor; lacI; The lac repressor binds to the lac operator to inhibit transcription in E. coli. This inhibition can be relieved by adding lactose or isopropyl-β-D-thiogalactopyranoside (IPTG).
   6602..6623    +  protein_bind   CAP binding site: CAP binding activates transcription in the presence of cAMP. E. coli catabolite activator protein
   6638..6668    +  promoter       lac promoter: promoter for the E. coli lac operon
   6676..6692    +  protein_bind   lac operator: The lac repressor binds to the lac operator to inhibit transcription in E. coli. This inhibition can be relieved by adding lactose or isopropyl-β-D-thiogalactopyranoside (IPTG). lac repressor encoded by lacI
   6737..6755    +  promoter       T3 promoter: promoter for bacteriophage T3 RNA polymerase
   6783..7009    +  promoter       RSV promoter: Rous sarcoma virus enhancer/promoter
   7010..7190    +  LTR            5' LTR (truncated): truncated 5' long terminal repeat (LTR) from HIV-1
   7237..7362    +  misc_feature   HIV-1 Ψ: packaging signal of human immunodeficiency virus type 1
   7346..7709    +  CDS            HIV-1 gag (fragment): gag protein from human immunodeficiency virus 1; gag
   7855..8088    +  misc_feature   RRE: The Rev response element (RRE) of HIV-1 allows for Rev-dependent mRNA export from the nucleus to the cytoplasm.
   8465..8491    +  CDS            Rev (fragment): human immunodeficiency virus 1 (HIV-1) Rev protein; rev; enhances nuclear export of unspliced and incompletely spliced viral mRNAs
   8498..8521    +  promoter       SV40 promoter (fragment): SV40 early promoter
   8522..8593    +  promoter       SV40 promoter (fragment): SV40 enhancer and early promoter
   8617..8752    +  rep_origin     SV40 ori: SV40 origin of replication
   8798..9394    +  CDS            PuroR (fragment): puromycin N-acetyltransferase; pac from Streptomyces; confers resistance to puromycin
   9443..9560    +  misc_feature   cPPT/CTS: central polypurine tract and central termination sequence of HIV-1
   9625..9691    +  CDS            small t antigen (fragment): SV40 (simian virus 40) small t antigen
>Addgene plasmid #142810 | TFORF1613 | addgene full sequence | sequence record 334729 | Addgene NGS Result
GGCTCCGGTGCCCGTCAGTGGGCAGAGCGCACATCGCCCACAGTCCCCGAGAAGTTGGGGGGAGGGGTCG
GCAATTGAACCGGTGCCTAGAGAAGGTGGCGCGGGGTAAACTGGGAAAGTGATGTCGTGTACTGGCTCCG
CCTTTTTCCCGAGGGTGGGGGAGAACCGTATATAAGTGCAGTAGTCGCCGTGAACGTTCTTTTTCGCAAC
GGGTTTGCCGCCAGAACACAGGTAAGTGCCGTGTGTGGTTCCCGCGGGCCTGGCCTCTTTACGGGTTATG
GCCCTTGCGTGCCTTGAATTACTTCCACCTGGCTGCAGTACGTGATTCTTGATCCCGAGCTTCGGGTTGG
AAGTGGGTGGGAGAGTTCGAGGCCTTGCGCTTAAGGAGCCCCTTCGCCTCGTGCTTGAGTTGAGGCCTGG
CCTGGGCGCTGGGGCCGCCGCGTGCGAATCTGGTGGCACCTTCGCGCCTGTCTCGCTGCTTTCGATAAGT
CTCTAGCCATTTAAAATTTTTGATGACCTGCTGCGACGCTTTTTTTCTGGCAAGATAGTCTTGTAAATGC
GGGCCAAGATCTGCACACTGGTATTTCGGTTTTTGGGGCCGCGGGCGGCGACGGGGCCCGTGCGTCCCAG
CGCACATGTTCGGCGAGGCGGGGCCTGCGAGCGCGGCCACCGAGAATCGGACGGGGGTAGTCTCAAGCTG
GCCGGCCTGCTCTGGTGCCTGGCCTCGCGCCGCCGTGTATCGCCCCGCCCTGGGCGGCAAGGCTGGCCCG
GTCGGCACCAGTTGCGTGAGCGGAAAGATGGCCGCTTCCCGGCCCTGCTGCAGGGAGCTCAAAATGGAGG
ACGCGGCGCTCGGGAGAGCGGGCGGGTGAGTCACCCACACAAAGGAAAAGGGCCTTTCCGTCCTCAGCCG
TCGCTTCATGTGACTCCACGGAGTACCGGGCGCCGTCCAGGCACCTCGATTAGTTCTCGAGCTTTTGGAG
TACGTCGTCTTTAGGTTGGGGGGAGGGGTTTTATGCGATGGAGTTTCCCCACACTGAGTGGGTGGAGACT
GAAGTTAGGCCAGCTTGGCACTTGATGTAATTCTCCTTGGAATTTGCCCTTTTTGAGTTTGGATCTTGGT
TCATTCTCAAGCCTCAGACAGTGGTTCAAAGTTTTTTTCTTCCATTTCAGGTGTCGTGAGGCTAGCACCG
CCACCATGGACCGTTTGGGTTCCTTTAGCAATGATCCCTCTGATAAGCCACCTTGCCGAGGCTGCTCCTC
CTACCTCATGGAGCCTTATATCAAGTGTGCTGAATGTGGGCCACCTCCTTTTTTCCTCTGCTTGCAGTGT
TTCACTCGAGGCTTTGAGTACAAGAAACATCAAAGCGATCATACTTATGAAATAATGACTTCAGATTTTC
CTGTCCTTGATCCCAGCTGGACTGCTCAAGAAGAAATGGCCCTTTTAGAAGCTGTGATGGACTGTGGCTT
TGGAAATTGGCAGGATGTAGCCAATCAAATGTGCACCAAGACCAAGGAGGAGTGTGAGAAGCACTATATG
AAGCATTTCATCAATAACCCTCTGTTTGCATCTACCCTGCTGAACCTGAAACAAGCAGAGGAAGCAAAAA
CTGCTGACACAGCCATTCCATTTCACTCTACAGATGACCCTCCCCGACCTACCTTTGACTCCTTGCTTTC
TCGGGACATGGCCGGGTACATGCCAGCTCGAGCAGATTTCATTGAGGAATTTGACAATTATGCAGAATGG
GACTTGAGAGACATTGATTTTGTTGAAGATGACTCGGACATTTTACATGCTCTGAAGATGGCTGTGGTAG
ATATCTATCATTCCAGGTTAAAGGAGAGACAAAGACGAAAAAAAATTATAAGAGACCATGGATTAATCAA
CCTTAGAAAGTTTCAATTAATGGAACGGCGGTATCCCAAGGAGGTCCAGGACCTGTATGAAACAATGAGG
CGATTTGCAAGAATTGTGGGGCCAGTGGAACATGACAAATTCATTGAAAGCCATGCATTGGAATTTGAAC
TCCGAAGGGAAATCAAGAGGCTCCAAGAATACAGGACAGCAGGCATTACCAATTTTTGTAGTGCCAGAAC
CTACGATCACCTCAAGAAGACACGGGAGGAAGAGCGCCTTAAACGCACTATGCTCTCAGAAGTTCTCCAG
TATATCCAGGACAGTAGTGCTTGCCAGCAGTGGCTCCGCCGGCAAGCTGACATTGATTCCGGCCTGAGTC
CTTCCATTCCAATGGCTTCGAATTCAGGTAGACGGAGTGCACCACCCTTGAACCTCACTGGCCTCCCTGG
CACAGAGAAGCTGAATGAAAAAGAAAAGGAGCTCTGTCAGATGGTGAGGTTGGTCCCTGGAGCCTATTTA
GAATACAAATCTGCTCTATTGAACGAATGTAACAAGCAAGGAGGCTTAAGACTGGCGCAGGCAAGAGCAC
TCATCAAGATAGATGTGAACAAAACCCGGAAAATCTATGATTTCCTCATCAGAGAAGGATACATCACTAA
AGGCTAGTAATGAACTAGTCCGTAACTTGAAAGTATTTCGATTTCTTGGCTTTATATATCTTGTGGAAAG
GACGAATTACAAGCCGTAGGATGCCTGCTACGCGTTAAGTCGACAATCAACCTCTGGATTACAAAATTTG
TGAAAGATTGACTGGTATTCTTAACTATGTTGCTCCTTTTACGCTATGTGGATACGCTGCTTTAATGCCT
TTGTATCATGCTATTGCTTCCCGTATGGCTTTCATTTTCTCCTCCTTGTATAAATCCTGGTTGCTGTCTC
TTTATGAGGAGTTGTGGCCCGTTGTCAGGCAACGTGGCGTGGTGTGCACTGTGTTTGCTGACGCAACCCC
CACTGGTTGGGGCATTGCCACCACCTGTCAGCTCCTTTCCGGGACTTTCGCTTTCCCCCTCCCTATTGCC
ACGGCGGAACTCATCGCCGCCTGCCTTGCCCGCTGCTGGACAGGGGCTCGGCTGTTGGGCACTGACAATT
CCGTGGTGTTGTCGGGGAAATCATCGTCCTTTCCTTGGCTGCTCGCCTGTGTTGCCACCTGGATTCTGCG
CGGGACGTCCTTCTGCTACGTCCCTTCGGCCCTCAATCCAGCGGACCTTCCTTCCCGCGGCCTGCTGCCG
GCTCTGCGGCCTCTTCCGCGTCTTCGCCTTCGCCCTCAGACGAGTCGGATCTCCCTTTGGGCCGCCTCCC
CGCGTCGACTTTAAGACCAATGACTTACAAGGCAGCTGTAGATCTTAGCCACTTTTTAAAAGAAAAGGGG
GGACTGGAAGGGCTAATTCACTCCCAACGAAGACAAGATCTGCTTTTTGCTTGTACTGGGTCTCTCTGGT
TAGACCAGATCTGAGCCTGGGAGCTCTCTGGCTAACTAGGGAACCCACTGCTTAAGCCTCAATAAAGCTT
GCCTTGAGTGCTTCAAGTAGTGTGTGCCCGTCTGTTGTGTGACTCTGGTAACTAGAGATCCCTCAGACCC
TTTTAGTCAGTGTGGAAAATCTCTAGCAGTACGTATAGTAGTTCATGTCATCTTATTATTCAGTATTTAT
AACTTGCAAAGAAATGAATATCAGAGAGTGAGAGGAACTTGTTTATTGCAGCTTATAATGGTTACAAATA
AAGCAATAGCATCACAAATTTCACAAATAAAGCATTTTTTTCACTGCATTCTAGTTGTGGTTTGTCCAAA
CTCATCAATGTATCTTATCATGTCTGGCTCTAGCTATCCCGCCCCTAACTCCGCCCATCCCGCCCCTAAC
TCCGCCCAGTTCCGCCCATTCTCCGCCCCATGGCTGACTAATTTTTTTTATTTATGCAGAGGCCGAGGCC
GCCTCGGCCTCTGAGCTATTCCAGAAGTAGTGAGGAGGCTTTTTTGGAGGCCTAGGGACGTACCCAATTC
GCCCTATAGTGAGTCGTATTACGCGCGCTCACTGGCCGTCGTTTTACAACGTCGTGACTGGGAAAACCCT
GGCGTTACCCAACTTAATCGCCTTGCAGCACATCCCCCTTTCGCCAGCTGGCGTAATAGCGAAGAGGCCC
GCACCGATCGCCCTTCCCAACAGTTGCGCAGCCTGAATGGCGAATGGG
[124 nt withheld, positions 4109-4232]
C
[91 nt withheld, positions 4234-4324]
A
[49 nt withheld, positions 4326-4374]
CCTTTGACGTTGGAGTCCACGTTCTTT
[37 nt withheld, positions 4402-4438]
ACCCTATCTCGGTCTATTCTTTTGATTTATAAGGGATTTTGCCGATTTCGGCCTATTGGTTAAAAAATGA
GCTGATTTAACAAAAATTTAACGCGAATTTTAACAAAATATTAACGCTTACAATTTAGGTGGCACTTTTC
GGGGAAATGTGCGCGGAACCCCTATTTGTTTATTTTTCTAAATACATTCAAATATGTATCCGCTCATGAG
ACAATAACCCTGATAAATGCTTCAATAATATTGAAAAAGGAAGAGTATGAGTATTCAACATTTCCGTGTC
GCCCTTATTCCCTTTTTTGCGGCATTTTGCCTTCCTGTTTTTGCTCACCCAGAAACGCTGGTGAAAGTAA
AAGATGCTGAAGATCAGTTGGGTGCACGAGTGGGTTACATCGAACTGGATCTCAACAGCGGTAAGATCCT
TGAGAGTTTTCGCCCCGAAGAACGTTTTCCAATGATGAGCACTTTTAAAGTTCTGCTATGTGGCGCGGTA
TTATCCCGTATTGACGCCGGGCAAGAGCAACTCGGTCGCCGCATACACTATTCTCAGAATGACTTGGTTG
AGTACTCACCAGTCACAGAAAAGCATCTTACGGATGGCATGACAGTAAGAGAATTATGCAGTGCTGCCAT
AACCATGAGTGATAACACTGCGGCCAACTTACTTCTGACAACGATCGGAGGACCGAAGGAGCTAACCGCT
TTTTTGCACAACATGGGGGATCATGTAACTCGCCTTGATCGTTGGGAACCGGAGCTGAATGAAGCCATAC
CAAACGACGAGCGTGACACCACGATGCCTGTAGCAATGGCAACAACGTTGCGCAAACTATTAACTGGCGA
ACTACTTACTCTAGCTTCCCGGCAACAATTAATAGACTGGATGGAGGCGGATAAAGTTGCAGGACCACTT
CTGCGCTCGGCCCTTCCGGCTGGCTGGTTTATTGCTGATAAATCTGGAGCCGGTGAGCGTGGGTCTCGCG
GTATCATTGCAGCACTGGGGCCAGATGGTAAGCCCTCCCGTATCGTAGTTATCTACACGACGGGGAGTCA
GGCAACTATGGATGAACGAAATAGACAGATCGCTGAGATAGGTGCCTCACTGATTAAGCATTGGTAACTG
TCAGACCAAGTTTACTCATATATACTTTAGATTGATTTAAAACTTCATTTTTAATTTAAAAGGATCTAGG
TGAAGATCCTTTTTGATAATCTCATGACCAAAATCCCTTAACGTGAGTTTTCGTTCCACTGAGCGTCAGA
CCCCGTAGAAAAGATCAAAGGATCTTCTTGAGATCCTTTTTTTCTGCGCGTAATCTGCTGCTTGCAAACA
AAAAAACCACCGCTACCAGCGGTGGTTTGTTTGCCGGATCAAGAGCTACCAACTCTTTTTCCGAAGGTAA
CTGGCTTCAGCAGAGCGCAGATACCAAATACTGTTCTTCTAGTGTAGCCGTAGTTAGGCCACCACTTCAA
GAACTCTGTAGCACCGCCTACATACCTCGCTCTGCTAATCCTGTTACCAGTGGCTGCTGCCAGTGGCGAT
AAGTCGTGTCTTACCGGGTTGGACTCAAGACGATAGTTACCGGATAAGGCGCAGCGGTCGGGCTGAACGG
GGGGTTCGTGCACACAGCCCAGCTTGGAGCGAACGACCTACACCGAACTGAGATACCTACAGCGTGAGCT
ATGAGAAAGCGCCACGCTTCCCGAAGGGAGAAAGGCGGACAGGTATCCGGTAAGCGGCAGGGTCGGAACA
GGAGAGCGCACGAGGGAGCTTCCAGGGGGAAACGCCTGGTATCTTTATAGTCCTGTCGGGTTTCGCCACC
TCTGACTTGAGCGTCGATTTTTGTGATGCTCGTCAGGGGGGCGGAGCCTATGGAAAAACGCCAGCAACGC
GGCCTTTTTACGGTTCCTGGCCTTTTGCTGGCCTTTTGCTCACATGTTCTTTCCTGCGTTATCCCCTGAT
TCTGTGGATAACCGTATTACCGCCTTTGAGTGAGCTGATACCGCTCGCCGCAGCCGAACGACCGAGCGCA
GCGAGTCAGTGAGCGAGGAAGCGGAAGAGCGCCCAATACGCAAACCGCCTCTCCCCGCGCGTTGGCCGAT
TCATTAATGCAGCTGGCACGACAGGTTTCCCGACTGGAAAGCGGGCAGTGAGCGCAACGCAATTAATGTG
AGTTAGCTCACTCATTAGGCACCCCAGGCTTTACACTTTATGCTTCCGGCTCGTATGTTGTGTGGAATTG
TGAGCGGATAACAATTTCACACAGGAAACAGCTATGACCATGATTACGCCAAGCGCGCAATTAACCCTCA
CTAAAGGGAACAAAAGCTGGAGCTGCAAGCTTAATGTAGTCTTATGCAATACTCTTGTAGTCTTGCAACA
TGGTAACGATGAGTTAGCAACATGCCTTACAAGGAGAGAAAAAGCACCGTGCATGCCGATTGGTGGAAGT
AAGGTGGTACGATCGTGCCTTATTAGGAAGGCAACAGACGGGTCTGACATGGATTGGACGAACCACTGAA
TTGCCGCATTGCAGAGATATTGTATTTAAGTGCCTAGCTCGATACATAAACGGGTCTCTCTGGTTAGACC
AGATCTGAGCCTGGGAGCTCTCTGGCTAACTAGGGAACCCACTGCTTAAGCCTCAATAAAGCTTGCCTTG
AGTGCTTCAAGTAGTGTGTGCCCGTCTGTTGTGTGACTCTGGTAACTAGAGATCCCTCAGACCCTTTTAG
TCAGTGTGGAAAATCTCTAGCAGTGGCGCCCGAACAGGGACTTGAAAGCGAAAGGGAAACCAGAGGAGCT
CTCTCGACGCAGGACTCGGCTTGCTGAAGCGCGCACGGCAAGAGGCGAGGGGCGGCGACTGGTGAGTACG
CCAAAAATTTTGACTAGCGGAGGCTAGAAGGAGAGAGATGGGTGCGAGAGCGTCAGTATTAAGCGGGGGA
GAATTAGATCGCGATGGGAAAAAATTCGGTTAAGGCCAGGGGGAAAGAAAAAATATAAATTAAAACATAT
AGTATGGGCAAGCAGGGAGCTAGAACGATTCGCAGTTAATCCTGGCCTGTTAGAAACATCAGAAGGCTGT
AGACAAATACTGGGACAGCTACAACCATCCCTTCAGACAGGATCAGAAGAACTTAGATCATTATATAATA
CAGTAGCAACCCTCTATTGTGTGCATCAAAGGATAGAGATAAAAGACACCAAGGAAGCTTTAGACAAGAT
AGAGGAAGAGCAAAACAAAAGTAAGACCACCGCACAGCAAGCGGCCGCTGATCTTCAGACCTGGAGGAGG
AGATATGAGGGACAATTGGAGAAGTGAATTATATAAATATAAAGTAGTAAAAATTGAACCATTAGGAGTA
GCACCCACCAAGGCAAAGAGAAGAGTGGTGCAGAGAGAAAAAAGAGCAGTGGGAATAGGAGCTTTGTTCC
TTGGGTTCTTGGGAGCAGCAGGAAGCACTATGGGCGCAGCGTCAATGACGCTGACGGTACAGGCCAGACA
ATTATTGTCTGGTATAGTGCAGCAGCAGAACAATTTGCTGAGGGCTATTGAGGCGCAACAGCATCTGTTG
CAACTCACAGTCTGGGGCATCAAGCAGCTCCAGGCAAGAATCCTGGCTGTGGAAAGATACCTAAAGGATC
AACAGCTCCTGGGGATTTGGGGTTGCTCTGGAAAACTCATTTGCACCACTGCTGTGCCTTGGAATGCTAG
TTGGAGTAATAAATCTCTGGAACAGATTTGGAATCACACGACCTGGATGGAGTGGGACAGAGAAATTAAC
AATTACACAAGCTTAATACACTCCTTAATTGAAGAATCGCAAAACCAGCAAGAAAAGAATGAACAAGAAT
TATTGGAATTAGATAAATGGGCAAGTTTGTGGAATTGGTTTAACATAACAAATTGGCTGTGGTATATAAA
ATTATTCATAATGATAGTAGGAGGCTTGGTAGGTTTAAGAATAGTTTTTGCTGTACTTTCTATAGTGAAT
AGAGTTAGGCAGGGATATTCACCATTATCGTTTCAGACCCACCTCCCAACCCCGAGGGGACCCATGCATT
GCATCTCAATTAGTCAGCAACCAGGTGTGGAAAGTCCCCAGGCTCCCCAGCAGGCAGAAGTATGCAAAGC
ATGCGTCTCAATTAGTCAGCAACCATAGTCCCGCCCCTAACTCCGCCCATCCCGCCCCTAACTCCGCCCA
GTTCCGCCCATTCTCCGCCCCATGGCTGACTAATTTTTTTTATTTATGCAGAGGCCGAGGCCGCCTCGGC
CTCTGAGCTATTCCAGAAGTAGTGAGGAGGCTTTTTTGGAGGCCTAGGCTTTTGCAAAAAGCTTTCTAGA
GGTACCACCGGAGCTTACCATGACCGAGTACAAGCCCACGGTGCGCCTCGCCACCCGCGACGACGTCCCC
AGGGCCGTACGCACCCTCGCCGCCGCGTTCGCCGACTACCCCGCCACGCGCCACACCGTCGATCCGGACC
GCCACATCGAGCGGGTCACCGAGCTGCAAGAACTCTTCCTCACGCGCGTCGGGCTCGACATCGGCAAGGT
GTGGGTCGCGGACGACGGCGCCGCCGTGGCGGTCTGGACCACGCCGGAGAGCGTCGAAGCGGGGGCGGTG
TTCGCCGAGATCGGCCCGCGCATGGCCGAGTTGAGCGGTTCCCGGCTGGCCGCGCAGCAACAGATGGAAG
GCCTCCTGGCGCCGCACCGGCCCAAGGAGCCCGCGTGGTTCCTGGCCACCGTCGGCGTCTCGCCCGACCA
CCAGGGCAAGGGTCTGGGCAGCGCCGTCGTGCTCCCCGGAGTGGAGGCGGCCGAGCGCGCCGGGGTGCCC
GCCTTCCTGGAGACCTCCGCGCCCCGCAACCTCCCCTTCTACGAGCGGCTCGGCTTCACCGTCACCGCCG
ACGTCGAGGTGCCCGAAGGACCGCGCACCTGGTGCATGACCCGCAAGCCCGGTGCCAGTTAACGAATTCT
AGATCTTGAGACAAATGGCAGTATTCATCCACAATTTTAAAAGAAAAGGGGGGATTGGGGGGTACAGTGC
AGGGGAAAGAATAGTAGACATAATAGCAACAGACATACAAACTAAAGAATTACAAAAACAAATTACAAAA
ATTCAAAATTTTCGGGTTTATTACAGGGACAGCAGAGATCCACTTTGGCGCCGGCTCGAGGCCTGCAGGT
GCAAAGATGGATAAAGTTTTAAACAGAGAGGAATCTTTGCAGCTAATGGACCTTCTAGGTCTTGAAAGGA
GTGGGAATT
