>Addgene plasmid #142810 | TFORF1613 | depositor partial sequence | sequence record 280568 | Insert
ACCGCCACCATGGACCGTTTGGGTTCCTTTAGCAATGATCCCTCTGATAAGCCACCTTGCCGAGGCTGCT
CCTCCTACCTCATGGAGCCTTATATCAAGTGTGCTGAATGTGGGCCACCTCCTTTTTTCCTCTGCTTGCA
GTGTTTCACTCGAGGCTTTGAGTACAAGAAACATCAAAGCGATCATACTTATGAAATAATGACTTCAGAT
TTTCCTGTCCTTGATCCCAGCTGGACTGCTCAAGAAGAAATGGCCCTTTTAGAAGCTGTGATGGACTGTG
GCTTTGGAAATTGGCAGGATGTAGCCAATCAAATGTGCACCAAGACCAAGGAGGAGTGTGAGAAGCACTA
TATGAAGCATTTCATCAATAACCCTCTGTTTGCATCTACCCTGCTGAACCTGAAACAAGCAGAGGAAGCA
AAAACTGCTGACACAGCCATTCCATTTCACTCTACAGATGACCCTCCCCGACCTACCTTTGACTCCTTGC
TTTCTCGGGACATGGCCGGGTACATGCCAGCTCGAGCAGATTTCATTGAGGAATTTGACAATTATGCAGA
ATGGGACTTGAGAGACATTGATTTTGTTGAAGATGACTCGGACATTTTACATGCTCTGAAGATGGCTGTG
GTAGATATCTATCATTCCAGGTTAAAGGAGAGACAAAGACGAAAAAAAATTATAAGAGACCATGGATTAA
TCAACCTTAGAAAGTTTCAATTAATGGAACGGCGGTATCCCAAGGAGGTCCAGGACCTGTATGAAACAAT
GAGGCGATTTGCAAGAATTGTGGGGCCAGTGGAACATGACAAATTCATTGAAAGCCATGCATTGGAATTT
GAACTCCGAAGGGAAATCAAGAGGCTCCAAGAATACAGGACAGCAGGCATTACCAATTTTTGTAGTGCCA
GAACCTACGATCACCTCAAGAAGACACGGGAGGAAGAGCGCCTTAAACGCACTATGCTCTCAGAAGTTCT
CCAGTATATCCAGGACAGTAGTGCTTGCCAGCAGTGGCTCCGCCGGCAAGCTGACATTGATTCCGGCCTG
AGTCCTTCCATTCCAATGGCTTCGAATTCAGGTAGACGGAGTGCACCACCCTTGAACCTCACTGGCCTCC
CTGGCACAGAGAAGCTGAATGAAAAAGAAAAGGAGCTCTGTCAGATGGTGAGGTTGGTCCCTGGAGCCTA
TTTAGAATACAAATCTGCTCTATTGAACGAATGTAACAAGCAAGGAGGCTTAAGACTGGCGCAGGCAAGA
GCACTCATCAAGATAGATGTGAACAAAACCCGGAAAATCTATGATTTCCTCATCAGAGAAGGATACATCA
CTAAAGGCTAGTAATGAACTAGTCCGTAACTTGAAAGTATTTCGATTTCTTGGCTTTATATATCTTGTGG
AAAGGACGAATTACAAGCCGTAGGATGCCTGCT
