>Addgene plasmid #142810 | TFORF1613 | depositor partial sequence | sequence record 280569 | Barcode
ATTACAAGCCGTAGGATGCCTGCT
